Addgene plasmid #44663: PL08003A2D08
Depositing lab: Phillip Newmark. Depositing organization: University of Illinois at Urbana-Champaign. Publication: Molecular markers to characterize the hermaphroditic reproductive system of the planarian Schmidtea mediterranea. Chong T, Stary JM, Wang Y, Newmark PA. BMC Dev Biol. 2011 Nov 10;11:69. 10.1186/1471-213X-11-69 PubMed 22074376.
Backbone
  Vector backbone: pBluescript SK II (+)
  Backbone size w/o insert (bp): 2961
Growth in bacteria
  Bacterial resistance: Ampicillin, 100 μg/mL
  Growth temperature: 37°C
  Growth strain: DH5alpha
  Copy number: High Copy
Gene/Insert
  Gene/Insert name: EST Contig 4455
  Species: Schmidtea mediterranea
  GenBank ID: HO005518.1 DN311062.1
  Promoter: T7 sense, T3 antisense
  Cloning method: Restriction Enzyme; 5′ cloning site EcoRI (not destroyed); 3′ cloning site NotI (not destroyed)
  Sequencing primers: 5′ T7; 3′ T3
Terms and licenses: Academic/Nonprofit Terms; Industry Terms: Not Available to Industry
How to cite: PL08003A2D08 was a gift from Phillip Newmark (Addgene plasmid # 44663 ; http://n2t.net/addgene:44663 ; RRID:Addgene_44663)
