[The description below was written by a language model from this plasmid's Addgene catalogue record.]
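Description:
PL08003A2D08 is a cDNA clone from the planarian flatworm Schmidtea mediterranea carried in the general-purpose bacterial cloning phagemid pBluescript SK II (+), a backbone of about 2.96 kb. It is maintained in E. coli as a high-copy plasmid under ampicillin selection. No feature table accompanies the record, so backbone elements beyond these catalogue fields are not itemised. pBluescript vectors of this type normally combine a pUC-type origin, an f1 origin and a polylinker flanked by opposing phage promoters.

The insert is listed as EST Contig 4455, an expressed sequence tag contig linked to two GenBank EST accessions. It was cloned by restriction digestion between EcoRI on the 5′ side and NotI on the 3′ side, and both sites remain intact, so the fragment can be excised again. The record gives no gene name, predicted protein or insert length for this contig. There is no promoter for expression in cells. Instead, the insert sits between bacteriophage RNA polymerase promoters, with T7 producing the sense strand and T3 producing the antisense strand, and the same sites serve as sequencing primer positions.

This arrangement suits in vitro transcription, for example of antisense riboprobes for in situ hybridisation, with sense transcripts available as controls. That fits the associated study, which sought molecular markers for the hermaphroditic reproductive system of S. mediterranea. The record does not say which tissue or cell type this particular contig marks.
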