>Addgene plasmid #44663 | PL08003A2D08 | depositor partial sequence | sequence record 61183 | PL08003A2D08 sequence 840 bps
TGAAGCTATCCCTCAACCATTTTTTTCATTTATAAGAAAAATTTCAAAAATTAATCTAGATAAACCTCCA
GCATCTGTTTTTGGAATGTTTCTTCGACTAAACAACTCAAAGCACCAATCTGGAAATAATAATAAAAGTG
ACATAACTAACAGGAGAAGCATGTTAGAAAAGTATAAAAAACTGTCACCTAGTGAAATACGGAACCTAAA
ATACACCTTAAAGATTAAAAATAATGAGTATATGGAAATATTAAAAGTCTTATCAGCAGTTAAATTTAAA
GACATAATTTCATTTGCCGAAAAAAATGGAATACCTAAAAGATGTCCACATTCAGGGCTAAATTTGTTTC
TACGAGAAAACTTACAAAAAACCAATAATAATCCAAATATGACGACCAAACAACGGTTTAGTGATCTGGT
TTCCGACTGGAAAAATCTTCATAAAACTGAAATTGTTAGGTATAACGAACGATTTATGATTGAAAAAATG
GAACATTTAAAAAAAATGAAAGAGTGGGCAAATCAAAATAAAATTCCATTTACTAATAATAGAAAAAGAT
TAGCCTTTTATTTCTATTTCCAAAATCATTTTTTAAATAAATTAAAGCGAAAAAAAATCCAATAATTACA
TTGGGCATATCAGAAAGATATCGGAACAAATAGAGTTAAAACTAGTCATTTTGTTTACCCGTAGATTGCC
ATTAACAATATAATTAGTCGTAATTTAGATTTGAGAATTACGATTTGACTTATTATTTAAGGATAATATT
TCAATTATTTTTTTTGTATATGTGATAATAAAATATAATTTAATGTTTTCAAAAAAAAAAAAAAAAAATG
