>Addgene plasmid #44663 | PL08003A2D08 | addgene partial sequence | sequence record 63672 | M13_pUC_fwd
CGACTCACTATAGGGCGAATTGGGTACCGGGCCCCCCCTCGAGGTCGACGGTATCGATAAGCTTGATATC
GAATTCCGTTGCTGTCGTGAAGCTATGCCTCAACCATTTTTTTCATTTATAAGAAAAATTTCAAAAATTA
AACTAGATAAACCTCCAGCATCTGTTTTTGGAATGTTTCTTCGACTAAACAACTCAAAGCACCAATCTGG
AAATAATAATAAAAGTGACATAACTAACAGGAGAAGCATGTTAGAAAAGTATAAAAAACTGTCACCTAGT
GAAATACGGAACCTAAAATACACCTTAAAGATTAAAAATAATGAGTATATGGAAATATTAAAAGTCTTAT
CAGCAGTTAAATTTAAAGACATAATTTCATTTGCCGAAAAAAATGGAATACCTAAAAGATGTCCACATTC
AGGGCTAAATTTGTTTCTACGAGAAAACTTACAAAAAACCAATAATAATCCAAATATGACGACCAAACAA
CGGTTTAGTGATCTGGTTTCCGACTGGAAAAATCTTCATAAAACTGAAATTGTTAGGTATAACGAACGAT
TTATGATTGAAAAAATGGAACATTTAAAAAAAATGAAAGAGTGGGCAAATCAAAATAAAATTCCATTTAC
TAATAATAGAAAAAGATTAGCCTTTTATTTCTATTTCCAAAATCATTTTTTAAATAAATTAAAGCGAAAA
AAAATCCAATAATTACATTGGGCATATCAGAAAGATATCGGAACAAATAGAGTTAAAACTAGTCATTTTG
TTTACCCGTAGATTGCCATTAACAATATAATTAGTCGTAATTTAGATTTGAGAATTACGATTTGACTTAT
TATTTAAGGATAATATTTCAATTATTTTTTTTGTATATGTGATAATAAAATATAATTTAATGTTTTCAAA
AAAAAAAAAAAAAAATGCGAGCGCGGCCGCCAC
