>Addgene plasmid #44663 | PL08003A2D08 | addgene partial sequence | sequence record 63673 | M13_pUC_rev
GATTACGCCAAGCGCGCAATTAACCCTCACTAAAGGGAACAAAAGCTGGAGCTCCACCGCGGTGGCGGCC
GCTCGCATTTTTTTTTTTTTTTTTTGAAAACATTAAATTATATTTTATTATCACATATACAAAAAAAATA
ATTGAAATATTATCCTTAAATAATAAGTCAAATCGTAATTCTCAAATCTAAATTACGACTAATTATATTG
TTAATGGCAATCTACGGGTAAACAAAATGACTAGTTTTAACTCTATTTGTTCCGATATCTTTCTGATATG
CCCAATGTAATTATTGGATTTTTTTTCGCTTTAATTTATTTAAAAAATGATTTTGGAAATAGAAATAAAA
GGCTAATCTTTTTCTATTATTAGTAAATGGAATTTTATTTTGATTTGCCCACTCTTTCATTTTTTTTAAA
TGTTCCATTTTTTCAATCATAAATCGTTCGTTATACCTAACAATTTCAGTTTTATGAAGATTTTTCCAGT
CGGAAACCAGATCACTAAACCGTTGTTTGGTCGTCATATTTGGATTATTATTGGTTTTTTGTAAGTTTTC
TCGTAGAAACAAATTTAGCCCTGAATGTGGACATCTTTTAGGTATTCCATTTTTTTCGGCAAATGAAATT
ATGTCTTTAAATTTAACTGCTGATAAGACTTTTAATATTTCCATATACTCATTATTTTTAATCTTTAAGG
TGTATTTTAGGTTCCGTATTTCACTAGGTGACAGTTTTTTATACTTTTCTAACATGCTTCTCCTGTTAGT
TATGTCACTTTTATTATTATTTCCAGATTGGTGCTTTGAGTTGTTTAGTCGAAGAAACATTCCAAAAACA
GATGCTGGAGGTTTATCTAGTTTAATTTTTGAAATTTTTCTTATAAATGAAAAAAATGGTTGAGGCATAG
CTTCACGACAGCAACGGAATCGATATCA
